Addgene plasmid #200905: pSL3927 (pDonor(plasmid)_Pse)
Purpose: Encodes a mini-transposon derived from Pseudoalteromonas Tn7016,with a CmrR cargo, as well as a primer binding site for deep sequencing purposes at pTarget. Total transposon size = 1,087 bp.
Depositing lab: Samuel H. Sternberg. Depositing organization: Columbia University. Publication: Targeted DNA integration in human cells without double-strand breaks using CRISPR-associated transposases. Lampe GD, King RT, Halpin-Healy TS, Klompe SE, Hogan MI, Vo PLH, Tang S, Chavez A, Sternberg SH. Nat Biotechnol. 2023 Mar 29. doi: 10.1038/s41587-023-01748-1. PubMed 36991112.
Backbone
  Vector backbone: pUC57
  Vector type: Mammalian Expression
Growth in bacteria
  Bacterial resistance: Ampicillin, 100 μg/mL
  Growth temperature: 37°C
  Growth strain: DH5alpha
  Copy number: High Copy
Gene/Insert
  Gene/Insert name: Mini Tn7016 (pTarget NGS)
  Species: Pseudoalteromonas sp. S983
  Cloning method: Gibson Cloning
Terms and licenses: Academic/Nonprofit Terms; Industry Terms: Not Available to Industry
How to cite: pSL3927 (pDonor(plasmid)_Pse) was a gift from Samuel H. Sternberg (Addgene plasmid # 200905 ; http://n2t.net/addgene:200905 ; RRID:Addgene_200905)
