[The description below was written by a language model from this plasmid's Addgene catalogue record and pLannotate feature annotations shown in this document.]
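Description:
pSL3927, also called pDonor(plasmid)_Pse, is a small (about 3.1 kb) donor plasmid built on the pUC57 backbone that supplies the mobile DNA substrate for a CRISPR-associated transposase system. It replicates in E. coli at high copy from a ColE1/pMB1/pUC-type origin and is selected with ampicillin through a β-lactamase gene driven by its native bla promoter. It is catalogued as a mammalian expression vector, but the annotated features show no mammalian promoter or expression cassette. That classification reflects its use as a transfected donor in human-cell integration experiments rather than expression of a gene product.

The payload is a mini-transposon derived from Tn7016 of Pseudoalteromonas sp. S983, with a stated total size of 1,087 bp. Its cargo is a chloramphenicol resistance cassette, annotated as a fragment of the E. coli cat promoter followed by the chloramphenicol acetyltransferase coding sequence. The transposon also includes a primer binding site intended for deep-sequencing readout of insertions at a separate target plasmid (pTarget). The automated feature table does not annotate the transposon left and right ends or the primer site. These would be expected to flank the cat cassette, since transposon ends are what the transposase machinery recognises to mobilise the cargo, but their positions are not recorded.

The plasmid carries no transposase, Cas or guide RNA components, so it must be paired with separate constructs encoding that machinery. It is used to measure RNA-guided, double-strand-break-free DNA integration, with events at pTarget quantified by next-generation sequencing.
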