Features (pLannotate 1.2.2; 5 found; start..end, strand, type, name):
    440..1028    +  rep_origin     ori: high-copy-number ColE1/pMB1/pBR322/pUC origin of replication
   1402..1466    +  promoter       cat promoter (fragment): promoter of the E. coli cat gene encoding chloramphenicol acetyltransferase
   1467..2123    +  CDS            cat: CAT_ECOLX - Experimental evidence at protein level: Swiss-Prot protein existence level 1. This enzyme is an effector of chloramphenicol resistance in bacteria. From Escherichia coli. This protein is used as a marker in many commonly used cloning vectors, such as pACYC184.
   2381..2485    +  promoter       AmpR promoter: bla
   2486..269     +  CDS            AmpR (across the origin): β-lactamase; bla; confers resistance to ampicillin, carbenicillin, and related antibiotics
>Addgene plasmid #200905 | pSL3927 (pDonor(plasmid)_Pse) | addgene full sequence | sequence record 393162 | Addgene NGS Result
CTCTAGCTTCCCGGCAACAATTAATAGACTGGATGGAGGCGGATAAAGTTGCAGGACCACTTCTGCGCTC
GGCCCTTCCGGCTGGCTGGTTTATTGCTGATAAATCTGGAGCCGGTGAGCGTGGGTCTCGCGGTATCATT
GCAGCACTGGGGCCAGATGGTAAGCCCTCCCGTATCGTAGTTATCTACACGACGGGGAGTCAGGCAACTA
TGGATGAACGAAATAGACAGATCGCTGAGATAGGTGCCTCACTGATTAAGCATTGGTAACTGTCAGACCA
AGTTTACTCATATATACTTTAGATTGATTTAAAACTTCATTTTTAATTTAAAAGGATCTAGGTGAAGATC
CTTTTTGATAATCTCATGACCAAAATCCCTTAACGTGAGTTTTCGTTCCACTGAGCGTCAGACCCCGTAG
AAAAGATCAAAGGATCTTCTTGAGATCCTTTTTTTCTGCGCGTAATCTGCTGCTTGCAAACAAAAAAACC
ACCGCTACCAGCGGTGGTTTGTTTGCCGGATCAAGAGCTACCAACTCTTTTTCCGAAGGTAACTGGCTTC
AGCAGAGCGCAGATACCAAATACTGTTCTTCTAGTGTAGCCGTAGTTAGGCCACCACTTCAAGAACTCTG
TAGCACCGCCTACATACCTCGCTCTGCTAATCCTGTTACCAGTGGCTGCTGCCAGTGGCGATAAGTCGTG
TCTTACCGGGTTGGACTCAAGACGATAGTTACCGGATAAGGCGCAGCGGTCGGGCTGAACGGGGGGTTCG
TGCACACAGCCCAGCTTGGAGCGAACGACCTACACCGAACTGAGATACCTACAGCGTGAGCTATGAGAAA
GCGCCACGCTTCCCGAAGGGAGAAAGGCGGACAGGTATCCGGTAAGCGGCAGGGTCGGAACAGGAGAGCG
CACGAGGGAGCTTCCAGGGGGAAACGCCTGGTATCTTTATAGTCCTGTCGGGTTTCGCCACCTCTGACTT
GAGCGTCGATTTTTGTGATGCTCGTCAGGGGGGCGGAGCCTATGGAAAAACGCCAGCAACGCGGCCTTTT
TACGGTTCCTGGCCTTTTGCTGGCCTTTTGCTCACATGTTCTTTCCTGCGTTATCCCCTGATTCTGTGGA
TAACCGTATTACCGCCTTTGAGTGAGCTGATACCGCTCGCCGCAGCCGAACGACCGAGCGCAGCGAGTCA
GTGAGCGAGGAAGCGGAAGAGCGTGTTGATCGGCTTTAAGGATCTAGTGTCGCTGCAACCATAGTTTGAC
ATAATGCAACCATACCTTGACATAATTAAAGTCATACTCTGACATAAAGCCCCCTGGAGAATTCGCCACC
ATGATCAGCATGCTCGAGATCGGCACGTAAGAGGTTCCAACTTTCACCATAATGCAAGGGCGAGGAGGAT
AAAATAAGATCACTACCGGGCGTATTTTTTGAGTTATCGAGATTTTCAGGAGCTAAGGAAGCTAAAATGG
AGAAAAAAATCACTGGATATACCACCGTTGATATATCCCAATGGCATCGTAAAGAACATTTTGAGGCATT
TCAGTCAGTTGCTCAATGTACCTATAACCAGACCGTTCAGCTGGATATTACGGCCTTTTTAAAGACCGTA
AAGAAAAATAAGCACAAGTTTTATCCGGCCTTTATTCACATTCTTGCCCGCCTGATGAATGCTCATCCGG
AGTTCCGTATGGCAATGAAAGACGGTGAGCTGGTGATATGGGATAGTGTTCACCCTTGTTACACCGTTTT
CCATGAGCAAACTGAAACGTTTTCATCGCTCTGGAGTGAATACCACGACGATTTCCGGCAGTTTCTACAC
ATATATTCGCAAGATGTGGCGTGTTACGGTGAAAACCTGGCCTATTTCCCTAAAGGGTTTATTGAGAATA
TGTTTTTCGTCTCAGCCAATCCCTGGGTGAGTTTCACCAGTTTTGATTTAAACGTGGCCAATATGGACAA
CTTCTTCGCCCCCGTTTTCACTATGGGCAAATATTATACGCAAGGCGACAAGGTGCTGATGCCGCTGGCG
ATTCAGGTTCATCATGCCGTTTGTGATGGCTTCCATGTCGGCAGAATGCTTAATGAATTACAACAGTACT
GCGATGAGTGGCAGGGCGGGGCGTAATTTTTTTAAGGCAGTTATTGGTGCCCTTCTAGAGTATCCTCCTC
GCCCTTGTCGGCTGGTTTTTTTGTTTTTAGCGTTATAACTTTTATTTCACTATGTCACTGTATGGTTGCA
TTTTATGTCAGTGAATGGTTGCAGGTTTTTTGTAAGTTATTGATATGCCTATCCAGTGTATGTCACGCTT
TGCTTGCAGCGACATCTAGGATCTTAGCGCGCTTTTATGGACGTCAGGTGGCACTTTTCGGGGAAATGTG
CGCGGAACCCCTATTTGTTTATTTTTCTAAATACATTCAAATATGTATCCGCTCATGAGACAATAACCCT
GATAAATGCTTCAATAATATTGAAAAAGGAAGAGTATGAGTATTCAACATTTCCGTGTCGCCCTTATTCC
CTTTTTTGCGGCATTTTGCCTTCCTGTTTTTGCTCACCCAGAAACGCTGGTGAAAGTAAAAGATGCTGAA
GATCAGTTGGGTGCACGAGTGGGTTACATCGAACTGGATCTCAACAGCGGTAAGATCCTTGAGAGTTTTC
GCCCCGAAGAACGTTTTCCAATGATGAGCACTTTTAAAGTTCTGCTATGTGGCGCGGTATTATCCCGTAT
TGACGCCGGGCAAGAGCAACTCGGTCGCCGCATACACTATTCTCAGAATGACTTGGTTGAGTACTCACCA
GTCACAGAAAAGCATCTTACGGATGGCATGACAGTAAGAGAATTATGCAGTGCTGCCATAACCATGAGTG
ATAACACTGCGGCCAACTTACTTCTGACAACGATCGGAGGACCGAAGGAGCTAACCGCTTTTTTGCACAA
CATGGGGGATCATGTAACTCGCCTTGATCGTTGGGAACCGGAGCTGAATGAAGCCATACCAAACGACGAG
CGTGACACCACGATGCCTGTAGCAATGGCAACAACGTTGCGCAAACTATTAACTGGCGAACTACTTA
